>Addgene plasmid #163214 | B9S0Y9 | addgene full sequence | sequence record 354433 | Addgene NGS Result
TAATACGACTCACTATAGGGGAATTGTGAGCGGATAACAATTCCCCTCTAGAAATAATTTTGTTTAACTT
TAAGAAGGAGATATACATATGGAGATTACCAATGTTATGGAATACGAAGAAATCGCAAGACAGAAATTGC
CGAAAATGGTTTACGACTACTATGCTTCCGGCGCCGAGGATCAGTGGACCCTTAAAGAAAACAGAAATGC
ATTCTCAAGGATCTTGTTCAGGCCACGTATTCTAATCGATGTGTCTAAGATTGATATGACAACTAGTGTC
CTAGGTTTTAAGATATCTATGCCTATCATGATCGCTCCGACAGCCATGCAGAAGATGGCTCATCCGGAAG
GCGAATACGCAACAGCCAGAGCTGCCAGCGCCGCTGGAACGATAATGACCCTGAGTAGTTGGGCCACTTC
TAGTGTTGAAGAGGTAGCATCAACTGGCCCCGGTATCAGATTCTTTCAGCTGTATGTTTATAGAGATAGG
AACGTTGTTGCTCAGTTGGTGAGAAGAGCCGAGAGAGCCGGCTTCAAGGCAATAGCCCTAACCGTTGATA
CACCCAGACTGGGTCGTAGAGAGGCCGATATCAAGAATCGTTTCACCCTTCCACCCTTCTTGACTTTGAA
GAACTTTGAAGGCCTAGACCTAGGCAAAATGGATAAGTCAGACGATTCGGGCCTCTCGTCCTACGTTGCT
GGCCAAATAGACAGAACTCTTAGTTGGAAGGATATTAAATGGTTACAAACTATCACCAGTTTGCCGATAT
TAGTTAAAGGGGTCTTGACTGCAGAAGATACGAGACTTGCTATTCAAAACGGGGCCGCAGGCATAATTGT
TTCTAATCATGGAGCTAGACAGCTAGACTACGTGCCTGCTACCATCATGGCTTTAGAGGAAGTAGTGAAG
GCAGCTCAGGGTCGAGTCCCTGTATTTCTTGACGGTGGAGTGAGAAGAGGTACTGACGTATTCAAAGCAT
TGGCCCTTGGTGCTTCTGGAATTTTCATAGGCCGTCCTGTGGTCTTCTCACTCGCAGCCGAGGGTGAGGC
CGGTATCCGTAAAGTTCTGCAGATGCTGAGAGATGAGTTCGAGCTGACCATGGCATTAAGTGGATGCCGA
TCTTTGCGAGAGATCACACGAGACCACATAGTTACAGACTGGGATCTACCTAGGCCTGTAGCCTCTGCAA
GATTGGCTGCAGCTCTTGAGCACCACCATCACCACCACCACCACCACCACTGAGATCCGGCTGCTAACAA
AGCCCGAAAGGAAGCTGAGTTGGCTGCTGCCACCGCTGAGCAATAACTAGCATAACCCCTTGGGGCCTCT
AAACGGGTCTTGAGGGGTTTTTTGCTGAAAGGAGGAACTATATCCGGATTGGCGAATGGG
[124 nt withheld, positions 1391-1514]
C
[91 nt withheld, positions 1516-1606]
A
[49 nt withheld, positions 1608-1656]
CCTTTGACGTTGGAGTCCACGTTCTTT
[37 nt withheld, positions 1684-1720]
ACCCTATCTCGGTCTATTCTTTTGATTTATAAGGGATTTTGCCGATTTCGGCCTATTGGTTAAAAAATGA
GCTGATTTAACAAAAATTTAACGCGAATTTTAACAAAATATTAACGCTTACAATTTAGGTGGCACTTTTC
GGGGAAATGTGCGCGGAACCCCTATTTGTTTATTTTTCTAAATACATTCAAATATGTATCCGCTCATGAG
ACAATAACCCTGATAAATGCTTCAATAATATTGAAAAAGGAAGAGTATGAGTATTCAACATTTCCGTGTC
GCCCTTATTCCCTTTTTTGCGGCATTTTGCCTTCCTGTTTTTGCTCACCCAGAAACGCTGGTGAAAGTAA
AAGATGCTGAAGATCAGTTGGGTGCACGAGTGGGTTACATCGAACTGGATCTCAACAGCGGTAAGATCCT
TGAGAGTTTTCGCCCCGAAGAACGTTTTCCAATGATGAGCACTTTTAAAGTTCTGCTATGTGGCGCGGTA
TTATCCCGTATTGACGCCGGGCAAGAGCAACTCGGTCGCCGCATACACTATTCTCAGAATGACTTGGTTG
AGTACTCACCAGTCACAGAAAAGCATCTTACGGATGGCATGACAGTAAGAGAATTATGCAGTGCTGCCAT
AACCATGAGTGATAACACTGCGGCCAACTTACTTCTGACAACGATCGGAGGACCGAAGGAGCTAACCGCT
TTTTTGCACAACATGGGGGATCATGTAACTCGCCTTGATCGTTGGGAACCGGAGCTGAATGAAGCCATAC
CAAACGACGAGCGTGACACCACGATGCCTGCAGCAATGGCAACAACGTTGCGCAAACTATTAACTGGCGA
ACTACTTACTCTAGCTTCCCGGCAACAATTAATAGACTGGATGGAGGCGGATAAAGTTGCAGGACCACTT
CTGCGCTCGGCCCTTCCGGCTGGCTGGTTTATTGCTGATAAATCTGGAGCCGGTGAGCGTGGGTCTCGCG
GTATCATTGCAGCACTGGGGCCAGATGGTAAGCCCTCCCGTATCGTAGTTATCTACACGACGGGGAGTCA
GGCAACTATGGATGAACGAAATAGACAGATCGCTGAGATAGGTGCCTCACTGATTAAGCATTGGTAACTG
TCAGACCAAGTTTACTCATATATACTTTAGATTGATTTAAAACTTCATTTTTAATTTAAAAGGATCTAGG
TGAAGATCCTTTTTGATAATCTCATGACCAAAATCCCTTAACGTGAGTTTTCGTTCCACTGAGCGTCAGA
CCCCGTAGAAAAGATCAAAGGATCTTCTTGAGATCCTTTTTTTCTGCGCGTAATCTGCTGCTTGCAAACA
AAAAAACCACCGCTACCAGCGGTGGTTTGTTTGCCGGATCAAGAGCTACCAACTCTTTTTCCGAAGGTAA
CTGGCTTCAGCAGAGCGCAGATACCAAATACTGTCCTTCTAGTGTAGCCGTAGTTAGGCCACCACTTCAA
GAACTCTGTAGCACCGCCTACATACCTCGCTCTGCTAATCCTGTTACCAGTGGCTGCTGCCAGTGGCGAT
AAGTCGTGTCTTACCGGGTTGGACTCAAGACGATAGTTACCGGATAAGGCGCAGCGGTCGGGCTGAACGG
GGGGTTCGTGCACACAGCCCAGCTTGGAGCGAACGACCTACACCGAACTGAGATACCTACAGCGTGAGCT
ATGAGAAAGCGCCACGCTTCCCGAAGGGAGAAAGGCGGACAGGTATCCGGTAAGCGGCAGGGTCGGAACA
GGAGAGCGCACGAGGGAGCTTCCAGGGGGAAACGCCTGGTATCTTTATAGTCCTGTCGGGTTTCGCCACC
TCTGACTTGAGCGTCGATTTTTGTGATGCTCGTCAGGGGGGCGGAGCCTATGGAAAAACGCCAGCAACGC
GGCCTTTTTACGGTTCCTGGCCTTTTGCTGGCCTTTTGCTCACATGTTCTTTCCTGCGTTATCCCCTGAT
TCTGTGGATAACCGTATTACCGCCTTTGAGTGAGCTGATACCGCTCGCCGCAGCCGAACGACCGAGCGCA
GCGAGTCAGTGAGCGAGGAAGCGGAAGAGCGCCTGATGCGGTATTTTCTCCTTACGCATCTGTGCGGTAT
TTCACACCGCAATGGTGCACTCTCAGTACAATCTGCTCTGATGCCGCATAGTTAAGCCAGTATACACTCC
GCTATCGCTACGTGACTGGGTCATGGCTGCGCCCCGACACCCGCCAACACCCGCTGACGCGCCCTGACGG
GCTTGTCTGCTCCCGGCATCCGCTTACAGACAAGCTGTGACCGTCTCCGGGAGCTGCATGTGTCAGAGGT
TTTCACCGTCATCACCGAAACGCGCGAGGCAGCTGCGGTAAAGCTCATCAGCGTGGTCGTGAAGCGATTC
ACAGATGTCTGCCTGTTCATCCGCGTCCAGCTCGTTGAGTTTCTCCAGAAGCGTTAATGTCTGGCTTCTG
ATAAAGCGGGCCATGTTAAGGGCGGTTTTTTCCTGTTTGGTCACTGATGCCTCCGTGTAAGGGGGATTTC
TGTTCATGGGGGTAATGATACCGATGAAACGAGAGAGGATGCTCACGATACGGGTTACTGATGATGAACA
TGCCCGGTTACTGGAACGTTGTGAGGGTAAACAACTGGCGGTATGGATGCGGCGGGACCAGAGAAAAATC
ACTCAGGGTCAATGCCAGCGCTTCGTTAATACAGATGTAGGTGTTCCACAGGGTAGCCAGCAGCATCCTG
CGATGCAGATCCGGAACATAATGGTGCAGGGCGCTGACTTCCGCGTTTCCAGACTTTACGAAACACGGAA
ACCGAAGACCATTCATGTTGTTGCTCAGGTCGCAGACGTTTTGCAGCAGCAGTCGCTTCACGTTCGCTCG
CGTATCGGTGATTCATTCTGCTAACCAGTAAGGCAACCCCGCCAGCCTAGCCGGGTCCTCAACGACAGGA
GCACGATCATGCGCACCCGTGGGGCCGCCATGCCGGCGATAATGGCCTGCTTCTCGCCGAAACGTTTGGT
GGCGGGACCAGTGACGAAGGCTTGAGCGAGGGCGTGCAAGATTCCGAATACCGCAAGCGACAGGCCGATC
ATCGTCGCGCTCCAGCGAAAGCGGTCCTCGCCGAAAATGACCCAGAGCGCTGCCGGCACCTGTCCTACGA
GTTGCATGATAAAGAAGACAGTCATAAGTGCGGCGACGATAGTCATGCCCCGCGCCCACCGGAAGGAGCT
GACTGGGTTGAAGGCTCTCAAGGGCATCGGTCGAGATCCCGGTGCCTAATGAGTGAGCTAACTTACATTA
ATTGCGTTGCGCTCACTGCCCGCTTTCCAGTCGGGAAACCTGTCGTGCCAGCTGCATTAATGAATCGGCC
AACGCGCGGGGAGAGGCGGTTTGCGTATTGGGCGCCAGGGTGGTTTTTCTTTTCACCAGTGAGACGGGCA
ACAGCTGATTGCCCTTCACCGCCTGGCCCTGAGAGAGTTGCAGCAAGCGGTCCACGCTGGTTTGCCCCAG
CAGGCGAAAATCCTGTTTGATGGTGGTTAACGGCGGGATATAACATGAGCTGTCTTCGGTATCATCGTAT
CCCACTACCGAGATATCCGCACCAACGCGCAGCCCGGACTCGGTAATGGCGCGCATTGCGCCCAGCGCCA
TCTGATCGTTGGCAACCAGCATCGCAGTGGGAACGATGCCCTCATTCAGCATTTGCATGGTTTGTTGAAA
ACCGGACATGGCACTCCAGTCGCCTTCCCGTTCCGCTATCGGCTGAATTTGATTGCGAGTGAGATATTTA
TGCCAGCCAGCCAGACGCAGACGCGCCGAGACAGAACTTAATGGGCCCGCTAACAGCGCGATTTGCTGGT
GACCCAATGCGACCAGATGCTCCACGCCCAGTCGCGTACCGTCTTCATGGGAGAAAATAATACTGTTGAT
GGGTGTCTGGTCAGAGACATCAAGAAATAACGCCGGAACATTAGTGCAGGCAGCTTCCACAGCAATGGCA
TCCTGGTCATCCAGCGGATAGTTAATGATCAGCCCACTGACGCGTTGCGCGAGAAGATTGTGCACCGCCG
CTTTACAGGCTTCGACGCCGCTTCGTTCTACCATCGACACCACCACGCTGGCACCCAGTTGATCGGCGCG
AGATTTAATCGCCGCGACAATTTGCGACGGCGCGTGCAGGGCCAGACTGGAGGTGGCAACGCCAATCAGC
AACGACTGTTTGCCCGCCAGTTGTTGTGCCACGCGGTTGGGAATGTAATTCAGCTCCGCCATCGCCGCTT
CCACTTTTTCCCGCGTTTTCGCAGAAACGTGGCTGGCCTGGTTCACCACGCGGGAAACGGTCTGATAAGA
GACACCGGCATACTCTGCGACATCGTATAACGTTACTGGTTTCACATTCACCACCCTGAATTGACTCTCT
TCCGGGCGCTATCATGCCATACCGCGAAAGGTTTTGCGCCATTCGATGGTGTCCGGGATCTCGACGCTCT
CCCTTATGCGACTCCTGCATTAGGAAGCAGCCCAGTAGTAGGTTGAGGCCGTTGAGCACCGCCGCCGCAA
GGAATGGTGCATGCAAGGAGATGGCGCCCAACAGTCCCCCGGCCACGGGGCCTGCCACCATACCCACGCC
GAAACAAGCGCTCATGAGCCCGAAGTGGCGAGCCCGATCTTCCCCATCGGTGATGTCGGCGATATAGGCG
CCAGCAACCGCACCTGTGGCGCCGGTGATGCCGGCCACGATGCGTCCGGCGTAGAGGATCGAGATCTCGA
TCCCGCGAAAT
Features (pLannotate 1.2.2; 19 found; start..end, strand, type, name):
      1..19      +  promoter       T7 promoter: promoter for bacteriophage T7 RNA polymerase
     20..44      +  protein_bind   lac operator: The lac repressor binds to the lac operator to inhibit transcription in E. coli. This inhibition can be relieved by adding lactose or isopropyl-β-D-thiogalactopyranoside (IPTG). lac repressor encoded by lacI
     59..81      +  RBS            RBS: efficient ribosome binding site from bacteriophage T7 gene 10 (Olins and Rangwala, 1989)
     89..1195    +  CDS            GOX_SPIOL: Experimental evidence at protein level: Swiss-Prot protein existence level 1. From Spinacia oleracea (Spinach).
   1211..1237    +  CDS            9xHis: 9xHis affinity tag
   1250..1299    +  CDS            SET1 (fragment): solubility-enhancement tag derived from T7 phage gene 10B
   1307..1354    +  terminator     T7 terminator: transcription terminator for bacteriophage T7 RNA polymerase
   1391..1819    +  rep_origin     f1 ori (sequence partly withheld): f1 bacteriophage origin of replication; arrow indicates direction of (+) strand synthesis
   1872..1976    +  promoter       AmpR promoter: bla
   1977..2837    +  CDS            AmpR: β-lactamase; bla; confers resistance to ampicillin, carbenicillin, and related antibiotics
   3008..3596    +  rep_origin     ori: high-copy-number ColE1/pMB1/pBR322/pUC origin of replication
   3782..3921    -  misc_feature   bom: basis of mobility region from pBR322
   4023..4214    -  CDS            rop: Rop protein, which maintains plasmids at low copy number; rop
   4231..4611    +  CDS            YPB1_ECOLX: Protein predicted: Swiss-Prot protein existence level 4. From Escherichia coli.
   4683..4974    -  CDS            TcR (fragment): tetracycline efflux protein; tet; confers resistance to tetracycline
   4989..5010    -  protein_bind   CAP binding site: CAP binding activates transcription in the presence of cAMP. E. coli catabolite activator protein
   5023..6105    -  CDS            lacI: lac repressor; lacI; The lac repressor binds to the lac operator to inhibit transcription in E. coli. This inhibition can be relieved by adding lactose or isopropyl-β-D-thiogalactopyranoside (IPTG).
   6106..6183    -  promoter       lacI promoter: lacI
   6191..6470    -  CDS            TcR (fragment): tetracycline efflux protein; tet; confers resistance to tetracycline
