[The description below was written by a language model from this plasmid's Addgene catalogue record and pLannotate feature annotations shown in this document.]
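Description:
B9S0Y9 is a bacterial expression plasmid built on the pET21a(+) backbone for inducible production in E. coli of the Ricinus communis (castor bean) protein with UniProt identifier B9S0Y9, catalogued as a flavoprotein oxidoreductase. The plasmid replicates from a ColE1/pMB1-type origin and is selected with ampicillin through the β-lactamase gene (AmpR) under its own promoter. The catalogue lists it as high copy, although the feature table also shows the pBR322-derived rop gene and bom region, which normally moderate copy number. An f1 origin is present for single-stranded DNA production, and short tetracycline-resistance fragments are non-functional backbone remnants.

The open reading frame of about 1.1 kb sits downstream of a T7 promoter, a lac operator and the strong T7 gene 10 ribosome binding site, and is followed by a T7 terminator. The plasmid-borne lacI gene supplies lac repressor, which keeps transcription off until IPTG is added in a host that provides T7 RNA polymerase. The automated annotation labels the coding sequence by its similarity to spinach glycolate oxidase, which fits an insert from the same enzyme family rather than indicating a spinach origin.

A polyhistidine tag follows the insert for metal-affinity purification. The catalogue calls it 10xHis and the annotation detects 9xHis. The catalogue also lists an N-terminal T7 tag, but the feature table does not annotate one, and the coding sequence begins only a few bases after the ribosome binding site. According to the record, the construct belongs to a study that tested functional annotations within the EC 1.1.3.15 enzyme class, which points to use in recombinant expression and activity characterisation.
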