Addgene plasmid #163214: B9S0Y9
Purpose: Inducible expression of UniProt identifier B9S0Y9
Depositing lab: Martin Engqvist. Depositing organization: Chalmers University of Technology. Publication: Experimental and computational investigation of enzyme functional annotations uncovers misannotation in the EC 1.1.3.15 enzyme class. Rembeza E, Engqvist MKM. PLoS Comput Biol. 2021 Sep 23;17(9):e1009446. doi: 10.1371/journal.pcbi.1009446. eCollection 2021 Sep. PubMed 34555022.
Backbone
  Vector backbone: pET21a(+)
  Vector type: Bacterial Expression
Growth in bacteria
  Bacterial resistance: Ampicillin, 100 μg/mL
  Growth temperature: 37°C
  Growth strain: DH5alpha
  Copy number: High Copy
Gene/Insert
  Gene/Insert name: B9S0Y9 (alt name: flavoprotein oxidoreductase)
  Species: Ricinus communis
  Promoter: T7
  Tag / fusion protein: T7 (N terminal on backbone); 10xHis (C terminal on backbone)
  Cloning method: Unknown
  Sequencing primers: 5′ T7; 3′ T7-term
Terms and licenses: Academic/Nonprofit Terms; Industry Terms: Not Available to Industry
Depositor comments: Insert name is a UniProt identifier
How to cite: B9S0Y9 was a gift from Martin Engqvist (Addgene plasmid # 163214 ; http://n2t.net/addgene:163214 ; RRID:Addgene_163214)
