>Addgene plasmid #163214 | B9S0Y9 | depositor partial sequence | sequence record 316302 | insert gene sequence
ATGGAGATTACCAATGTTATGGAATACGAAGAAATCGCAAGACAGAAATTGCCGAAAATGGTTTACGACT
ACTATGCTTCCGGCGCCGAGGATCAGTGGACCCTTAAAGAAAACAGAAATGCATTCTCAAGGATCTTGTT
CAGGCCACGTATTCTAATCGATGTGTCTAAGATTGATATGACAACTAGTGTCCTAGGTTTTAAGATATCT
ATGCCTATCATGATCGCTCCGACAGCCATGCAGAAGATGGCTCATCCGGAAGGCGAATACGCAACAGCCA
GAGCTGCCAGCGCCGCTGGAACGATAATGACCCTGAGTAGTTGGGCCACTTCTAGTGTTGAAGAGGTAGC
ATCAACTGGCCCCGGTATCAGATTCTTTCAGCTGTATGTTTATAGAGATAGGAACGTTGTTGCTCAGTTG
GTGAGAAGAGCCGAGAGAGCCGGCTTCAAGGCAATAGCCCTAACCGTTGATACACCCAGACTGGGTCGTA
GAGAGGCCGATATCAAGAATCGTTTCACCCTTCCACCCTTCTTGACTTTGAAGAACTTTGAAGGCCTAGA
CCTAGGCAAAATGGATAAGTCAGACGATTCGGGCCTCTCGTCCTACGTTGCTGGCCAAATAGACAGAACT
CTTAGTTGGAAGGATATTAAATGGTTACAAACTATCACCAGTTTGCCGATATTAGTTAAAGGGGTCTTGA
CTGCAGAAGATACGAGACTTGCTATTCAAAACGGGGCCGCAGGCATAATTGTTTCTAATCATGGAGCTAG
ACAGCTAGACTACGTGCCTGCTACCATCATGGCTTTAGAGGAAGTAGTGAAGGCAGCTCAGGGTCGAGTC
CCTGTATTTCTTGACGGTGGAGTGAGAAGAGGTACTGACGTATTCAAAGCATTGGCCCTTGGTGCTTCTG
GAATTTTCATAGGCCGTCCTGTGGTCTTCTCACTCGCAGCCGAGGGTGAGGCCGGTATCCGTAAAGTTCT
GCAGATGCTGAGAGATGAGTTCGAGCTGACCATGGCATTAAGTGGATGCCGATCTTTGCGAGAGATCACA
CGAGACCACATAGTTACAGACTGGGATCTACCTAGGCCTGTAGCCTCTGCAAGATTGGCTGCAGCTCTTG
AGCACCACCATCAC
